>Addgene plasmid #68930 | pAT797 | depositor full sequence | sequence record 121330 | pAT797 sequence 5802 bps
ATCCATCAAAATTCGTTTTCTCTATGTTGGATTCCTTGTTGCTCATATTGTGATGATAATTTCTACAAAT
ATAGTCATTGGTAACTATCTATGAAACTGTTTGATACTTTTATAGTTGATTAAACTTGTTCATGGCATTT
GCCTTAATATCATCCGCTATGTCAATGTAGGGTTTCATAGCTTTGTAGTCGCTGTGTCCCGTCCATTTCA
TGACCACCTGTGCCGGGATTCCGAGAGCCAGCGCATTGCAGATGAATGTCCTTCTTCCTGCATGGGTACT
GAGCAAAGCGTATTTGGGTGTGACTTCATCAATACGTTCATTTCCCTTGTAGTAGGTTTCCCGTACAGGC
TCGTTGATTTCTGCCAGTTCGCCCAGCTCTTTCAGGTAATCGTTCATCTTCTGGTTGCTGATGACGGGCA
GAGCCATGTAATTCTCGAAATGGATGTCCTTGTATTTGTCCAGTATGGCTTTGCTGTATTTGTTCAGTTC
AATCGTCAGGCTGTCGGCAGTCTTGACTGTGGTTATTTCGATGTGGTCGGACTTCACATCGCTTCTTTTC
AGATTGCGAACATCCGAATACCGCAAACTCGTAAAGCAGCAGAACAGGAAAACATCACGCACACGTTCCA
GGTATTGCTTATCCTTGGGTATCTGGTAGTCTTTCAGCTTGTTCAGTTCATCCCAAGTCAGGAAGATTAC
TTTTTTCGAGGTGGTTTTCAGTTTCGGTTTGAACGTATCGTATGCAATGTTCTGATGATGTCCTTTCTTG
AAGCTCCAGCGCAGGAACCATTTGAGGAATCCCATTTGCTTGCCGATGGTGCTGTTTCTCATATCCTTGG
TGTCACGCAGGAAGTTGACGTATTCGTTCAATCCAAACTCGTTGAAATAGTTGAACGTTGCATCCTCCTT
GAACTCTTTGAGGTGGTTCCTCACTGCTGCAAATTTTTCATAGGTGGATGCCGTCCAGTTATTCTGGTTA
CCGCACTCTTTTACAAACTCATCGAACACCTCCCAAAAGCTGACAGGGGCTTCTTCCGGCTGTTCTTCGC
TGGTGTCTTTCATTCTCATGTTGAAAGCTTCCTTCAACTGTTGGGTCGTTGGCATGACCTCCTGCACCTC
AAATTCCTTGAAAATATTCTGGATTTCGGCATAGTATTTCAGCAAGTCCGTATTGATTTCGGCTGCACTT
TGCTTTAGCTTGTTGGTACATCCGCTCTTTACCCGCTGCTTATCTGCATCCCATTTGGCTACGTCAATCC
GGTAGCCCGTTGTAAACTCGATGCGTTGGCTGGCAAAGATGACACGCATACGGATGGGTACGTTCTCTAC
GATTGGCACACCGTTCTTTTTCCGGCTCTCCAATGCAAAAATGATGTTGCGCTTGATATTCATAATTGGG
TGCGTTTGAAATTCTACACCCAAATATACACCCAATTATTGAGATAGCAAAAGACATTTAGAAACATTTA
CTTTTACTCTATATTGTAATTTACACTTGATTATCAGTCGTTTGCAGTCTTATGATATTCTGTGAAAGTA
TAAGTTCGAGAGCCTGTCTCTCCGCAAAAAACGCTGAAAATCAGCAGATTGCAAAACAAACACCCTGTTT
TACACCCAAGAATGTAAAGTCGGCTGTTTTTGTTTTATTTAAGATAATACAACCACTACATAATAAAAGA
GTAGCGATATTAAAAGAATCCGATGAGAAAAGACTAATATTTATCTATCCATTCAGTTTGATTTTTCAGG
ACTTTACATCGTCCTGAAAGTATTTGTTGGTACCGGTACCGAGGACGCGTAAACATTTACAGTTGCATGT
GGCCTATTGTTTTTAGCCGTTAAATATTTTATAACTATTAAATAGCGATACAAATTGTTCGAAACTAATA
TTGTTTATATCATATATTCTCGCATGTTTTAAAGCTTTATTAAATTGATTTTTTGTAAACAGTTTTTCGT
ACTCTTTGTTAACCCATTTCATTACAAAAGTTTCATATTTTTTTCTCTCTTTAAATGCCATTTTTGCTGG
CTTTCTTTTTAATACAATTAATGTGCTATCCACTTTAGGTTTTGGATGGAAATAATACCTAGGAATTTTT
GCTAATATAGAAATATCTACCTCTGCCATTAACAGCAATGCTAGTGATCTGTTTGTATCTAATAACATTT
TAGCAAAACCATATTCCACTATTAAATAACTTATTGTGGCTGAACTTTCAAAAACAATTTTTCGAATTAT
ATTTGTGCTTATGTTGTAAGGTATGCTGCCAAATATTTTATATGGATTGTGGCTAGGAAATGTAAATTTC
AGTATATCATCATTTACTATTTGATAGTTAGGATAATTTAAGAGCTTATTACGAGTTACCTCACATAATT
TAGAATCAATTTCTATCGCCGTTACAAAATTACATCTCTTTACCAATCCAGCAGTAAAATGACCTTTCCC
TGCACCTATTTCAAAGATGTTATCTTTTTCATCTAAACTTATGCAATTCATTATTTTTTCTATGTGATAT
TTTGAAGTAATAAAATTTTGACTATCTTTTATATTTACTTTGTTCATTATAACCTCTCCTTAATTTATTG
CATCTCTTTTCGAATATTTATGTTTTTTGAGAAAAGAACGTACTCATGGTTCATCCCGATATGCGTATCG
GTCTGTATATCAGCAACTTTCTATGTGTTTCAACTACAATAGTCATCTATTCTCATCTTTCTGAGTCCAC
CCCCTGCAAAGCCCCTCTTTACGACATAAAAATTCGGTCGGAAAAGGTATGCAAAAGATGTTTCTCTCTT
TAAGAGAAACTCTTCGGGATGCAAAAATATGAAAATAACTCCAATTCACCAAATTATATAGCGACTTTTT
TACAAAATGCTAAAATTTGTTGATTTCCGTCAAGCAATTGTTGAGCAAAAATGTCTTTTACGATAAAATG
ATACCTCAATATCAACTGTTTAGCAAAACGATATTTCTCTTAAAGAGAGAAACACCTTTTTGTTCACCAA
TCCCCGACTTTTAATCCCGCGGCCATGATTGAAAAAGGAAGAGTATGAGTATTCAACATTTCCGTGTCGC
CCTTATTCCCTTTTTTGCGGCATTTTGCCTTCCTGTTTTTGCTCACCCAGAAACGCTGGTGAAAGTAAAA
GATGCTGAAGATCAGTTGGGTGCACGAGTGGGTTACATCGAACTGGATCTCAACAGCGGTAAGATCCTTG
AGAGTTTTCGCCCCGAAGAACGTTTTCCAATGATGAGCACTTTTAAAGTTCTGCTATGTGGCGCGGTATT
ATCCCGTATTGACGCCGGGCAAGAGCAACTCGGTCGCCGCATACACTATTCTCAGAATGACTTGGTTGAG
TACTCACCAGTCACAGAAAAGCATCTTACGGATGGCATGACAGTAAGAGAATTATGCAGTGCTGCCATAA
CCATGAGTGATAACACTGCGGCCAACTTACTTCTGACAACGATCGGAGGACCGAAGGAGCTAACCGCTTT
TTTGCACAACATGGGGGATCATGTAACTCGCCTTGATCGTTGGGAACCGGAGCTGAATGAAGCCATACCA
AACGACGAGCGTGACACCACGATGCCTGTAGCAATGGCAACAACGTTGCGCAAACTATTAACTGGCGAAC
TACTTACTCTAGCTTCCCGGCAACAATTAATAGACTGGATGGAGGCGGATAAAGTTGCAGGACCACTTCT
GCGCTCGGCCCTTCCGGCTGGCTGGTTTATTGCTGATAAATCTGGAGCCGGTGAGCGTGGGTCTCGCGGT
ATCATTGCAGCACTGGGGCCAGATGGTAAGCCCTCCCGTATCGTAGTTATCTACACGACGGGGAGTCAGG
CAACTATGGATGAACGAAATAGACAGATCGCTGAGATAGGTGCCTCACTGATTAAGCATTGGTAACTGTC
AGACCAAGTTTACTCATAACGCGTCAATTCGAGGGGGATCAATTCCGTGATAGGTGGGCTGCCCTTCCTG
GTTGGCTTGGTTTCATCAGCCATCCGCTTGCCCTCATCTGTTACGCCGGCGGTAGCCGGCCAGCCTCGCA
GAGCAGGATTCCCGTTGAGCACCGCCAGGTGCGAATAAGGGACAGTGAAGAAGGAACACCCGCTCGCGGG
TGGGCCTACTTCACCTATCCTGCCCGGCTGACGCCGTTGGATACACCAAGGAAAGTCTACACGAACCCTT
TGGCAAAATCCTGTATATCGTGCGAAAAAGGATGGATATACCGAAAAAATCGCTATAATGACCCCGAAGC
AGGGTTATGCAGCGGAAAACGGAATTGATCCGGCCACGATGCGTCCGGCGTAGAGGATCTGAAGATCAGC
AGTTCAACCTGTTGATAGTACGTACTAAGCTCTCATGTTTCACGTACTAAGCTCTCATGTTTAACGTACT
AAGCTCTCATGTTTAACGAACTAAACCCTCATGGCTAACGTACTAAGCTCTCATGGCTAACGTACTAAGC
TCTCATGTTTCACGTACTAAGCTCTCATGTTTGAACAATAAAATTAATATAAATCAGCAACTTAAATAGC
CTCTAAGGTTTTAAGTTTTATAAGAAAAAAAAGAATATATAAGGCTTTTAAAGCTTTTAAGGTTTAACGG
TTGTGGACAACAAGCCAGGGATGTAACGCACTGAGAAGCCCTTAGAGCCTCTCAAAGCAATTTTGAGTGA
CACAGGAACACTTAACGGCTGACATGGGAATTCCCCTCCACCGCGGTGGCGGCCGCTGATCTGGAAGAAG
CAATGAAAGCTGCTGTTAAGTCTCCGAATCAGGTATTGTTCCTGACAGGTGTATTCCCATCCGGTAAACG
CGGATACTTTGCAGTTGATCTGACTCAGGAATAAATTATAAATTAAGGTAAGAAGATTGTAGGATAAGCT
AATGAAATAGAAAAAGGATGCCGTCACACAACTTGTCGGCATTCTTTTTTGTTTTATTAGTTGAAAATAT
AGTGAAAAAGTTGCCTAAATATGTATGTTAACAAATTATTTGTCGTAACTTTGCACTCCCTTTGCAACAG
CATAGCTCAGCACAGAATAGGCCTTTCGGTCCACACTCTCTATAGGCAAAATGGTTTTTACTCTGGAAGA
TTTTGTTGGCGATTGGCGTCAGACCGCGGGTTATAATTTGGATCAAGTCCTGGAACAGGGTGGCGTAAGC
TCTCTGTTCCAGAACCTGGGTGTGAGCGTGACGCCGATTCAGCGCATCGTTCTGTCCGGCGAGAACGGTC
TGAAAATTGATATTCATGTGATCATCCCGTACGAAGGCCTGAGCGGTGACCAAATGGGTCAAATCGAGAA
AATCTTTAAAGTCGTCTACCCAGTTGACGATCACCACTTCAAGGTTATCTTGCATTACGGTACGCTGGTG
ATTGATGGTGTGACCCCGAATATGATTGACTATTTCGGCCGTCCGTATGAAGGCATTGCCGTTTTTGACG
GTAAAAAGATCACCGTCACCGGTACCCTGTGGAATGGCAATAAGATTATTGACGAGCGTCTGATTAACCC
GGACGGCAGCCTGCTGTTCCGCGTGACCATCAACGGTGTCACGGGTTGGCGTCTGTGCGAGCGCATCCTG
GCATAATGAACTGCACTTGCTTTGATAATTAATGATAAACAATCTAAAAGCACTCTAATCGTTATCGGAG
TGCTTTTAGATTACTAATCAAATTGCTTCTACTAATTGCCTATCTTCCAGTGATGGAACAGCATTTGTGC
ATTGGCTGCAACAATCAGCCTTACTTGTGCCTGTTCTATTTCCGAACCGACCGCTTGTATGA
Features (pLannotate 1.2.2; 8 found; start..end, strand, type, name):
   1839..2567    -  CDS            ermC': ERM_BACIU - Experimental evidence at protein level: Swiss-Prot protein existence level 1. This protein produces a dimethylation of the adenine residue at position 2085 in 23S rRNA, resulting in reduced affinity between ribosomes and macrolide-lincosamide-streptogramin B antibiotics. From Bacillus subtilis.
   3038..3054    +  promoter       AmpR promoter (fragment): bla
   3055..3915    +  CDS            AmpR: β-lactamase; bla; confers resistance to ampicillin, carbenicillin, and related antibiotics
   3968..4013    -  CDS            traJ (fragment): oriT-recognizing protein; traJ
   4046..4155    -  oriT           oriT: incP origin of transfer
   4326..4714    +  rep_origin     R6K γ ori: γ replication origin from E. coli plasmid R6K; requires the R6K initiator protein pi for replication
   4726..4747    +  misc_feature   MCS (fragment): pBluescript multiple cloning site
   5091..5603    +  CDS            LUCI_OPLGR (fragment): Experimental evidence at protein level: Swiss-Prot protein existence level 1. Catalytic subunit of oplophorus-luciferin 2-monooxygenase. Oxidoreductase that converts coelenterazine (the oplophorus luciferin) to coelenteramide under emission of blue light with a maximum at 454 nm. Is also active with bisdeoxycoelenterazine. From Oplophorus gracilirostris (Luminous shrimp).
