[The description below was written by a language model from this plasmid's Addgene catalogue record, the feature table of its GenBank file and pLannotate feature annotations shown in this document.]
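Description:
pAT797 is a 5.8 kb bacterial expression plasmid built on the pNBU2 backbone, designed as a shuttle construct that is maintained in E. coli and delivered into Bacteroides, the associated work being on the human gut commensal Bacteroides thetaiotaomicron. In E. coli it replicates from the R6K γ origin, which depends on the pi initiator protein supplied in trans. This explains the use of a pir-expressing host and the low copy number listed. Selection in E. coli is by ampicillin through β-lactamase (AmpR). An incP origin of transfer (oriT), flanked by a fragment of traJ, allows the plasmid to be mobilised by conjugation from a suitable donor strain. An erm-family rRNA methyltransferase gene, annotated by similarity to ermC', provides the erythromycin selection recorded for Bacteroides. pNBU2-type vectors are generally used for site-specific chromosomal integration in Bacteroides, since the R6K origin cannot function there. However, the feature table does not annotate an integrase or attachment site, and roughly the first 1.8 kb of the sequence carries no annotation.

The payload is a 516 bp NanoLuc coding sequence, detected in the annotation as a match to the catalytic subunit of the Oplophorus gracilirostris luciferase from which NanoLuc was engineered. According to the record, it is expressed constitutively from the PAM4 promoter with the RC500 ribosome binding site. Neither element appears as an annotated feature, though both presumably lie in the unannotated stretch between the multiple cloning site fragment and the luciferase gene. The construct serves as a luminescent reporter for measuring the strength of this promoter and RBS combination in Bacteroides. The accompanying GenBank record covers only 915 bp and contains no feature annotation.
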