Addgene plasmid #68930: pAT797
Purpose: NanoLuc expressed constiutively from PAM4 and RC500 RBS, pNBU2 backbone, AmpR
Depositing lab: Timothy Lu & Christopher Voigt. Depositing organization: Massachusetts Institute of Technology. Publication: Programming a Human Commensal Bacterium, Bacteroides thetaiotaomicron, to Sense and Respond to Stimuli in the Murine Gut Microbiota. Mimee M, Tucker AC, Voigt CA, Lu TK. Cell Syst. 2015 Jul 29;1(1):62-71. doi: 10.1016/j.cels.2015.06.001. PubMed 26918244.
Backbone
  Vector backbone: pNBU2
  Total vector size (bp): 5802
  Vector type: Bacterial Expression
  Selectable markers: Erythromycin in Bacteroides
Growth in bacteria
  Bacterial resistance: Ampicillin, 100 μg/mL
  Growth temperature: 37°C
  Growth strain: Pir1
  Copy number: Low Copy
Gene/Insert
  Gene/Insert name: NanoLuc
  Insert size (bp): 516
Terms and licenses: Academic/Nonprofit Terms; Industry Terms: Not Available to Industry
How to cite: pAT797 was a gift from Timothy Lu & Christopher Voigt (Addgene plasmid # 68930 ; http://n2t.net/addgene:68930 ; RRID:Addgene_68930)
