LOCUS       Exported 915 bp ds-DNA linear SYN 16-JUL-2021
DEFINITION  NanoLuc expressed constiutively from PAM4 and RC500 RBS, pNBU2
            backbone, AmpR.
ACCESSION   .
VERSION     .
KEYWORDS    pAT797
SOURCE      synthetic DNA construct
  ORGANISM  synthetic DNA construct
REFERENCE   1 (bases 1 to 915)
  AUTHORS   Mimee M, Tucker AC, Voigt CA, Lu TK
  TITLE     Programming a Human Commensal Bacterium, Bacteroides
            thetaiotaomicron, to Sense and Respond to Stimuli in the Murine Gut
            Microbiota.
  JOURNAL   Cell Syst. 2015 Jul 29;1(1):62-71. doi: 10.1016/j.cels.2015.06.001.
  PUBMED    26918244
REFERENCE   2 (bases 1 to 915)
  AUTHORS   .
  TITLE     Direct Submission
  JOURNAL   Exported Jul 16, 2021 from SnapGene Server 1.1.58
            http://www.snapgene.com
FEATURES             Location/Qualifiers
     source          1..915
                     /organism="synthetic DNA construct"
                     /mol_type="other DNA"
ORIGIN
        1 attttgagtg acacaggaac acttaacggc tgacatggga attcccctcc accgcggtgg
       61 cggccgctga tctggaagaa gcaatgaaag ctgctgttaa gtctccgaat caggtattgt
      121 tcctgacagg tgtattccca tccggtaaac gcggatactt tgcagttgat ctgactcagg
      181 aataaattat aaattaaggt aagaagattg taggataagc taatgaaata gaaaaaggat
      241 gccgtcacac aacttgtcgg cattcttttt tgttttatta gttgaaaata tagtgaaaaa
      301 gttgcctaaa tatgtatgtt aacaaattat ttgtcgtaac tttgcactcc ctttgcaaca
      361 gcatagctca gcacagaata ggcctttcgg tccacactct ctataggcaa aatggttttt
      421 actctggaag attttgttgg cgattggcgt cagaccgcgg gttataattt ggatcaagtc
      481 ctggaacagg gtggcgtaag ctctctgttc cagaacctgg gtgtgagcgt gacgccgatt
      541 cagcgcatcg ttctgtccgg cgagaacggt ctgaaaattg atattcatgt gatcatcccg
      601 tacgaaggcc tgagcggtga ccaaatgggt caaatcgaga aaatctttaa agtcgtctac
      661 ccagttgacg atcaccactt caaggttatc ttgcattacg gtacgctggt gattgatggt
      721 gtgaccccga atatgattga ctatttcggc cgtccgtatg aaggcattgc cgtttttgac
      781 ggtaaaaaga tcaccgtcac cggtaccctg tggaatggca ataagattat tgacgagcgt
      841 ctgattaacc cggacggcag cctgctgttc cgcgtgacca tcaacggtgt cacgggttgg
      901 cgtctgtgcg agcgc
//
